Addgene plasmid #169135: pET28a-Fgß-Coh7-ddFLN4-ELP-HIS-ybbR
Purpose: E. coli expression of Coh7 domain containing Fgß tag, ybbR tag, ELP linker and ddFLN4 fingerprint domain. This construct was designed for AFM-SMFS measurements.
Depositing lab: Michael Nash. Depositing organization: University of Basel. Publication: Optimal Sacrificial Domains in Mechanical Polyproteins: S. epidermidis Adhesins Are Tuned for Work Dissipation. Liu H, Liu Z, Yang B, Lopez Morales J, Nash MA. JACS Au. 2022 May 18;2(6):1417-1427. doi: 10.1021/jacsau.2c00121. eCollection 2022 Jun 27. PubMed 35783175.
Backbone
  Vector backbone: pET28a
  Backbone size w/o insert (bp): 5222
  Total vector size (bp): 6632
  Vector type: Bacterial Expression
Growth in bacteria
  Bacterial resistance: Kanamycin, 50 μg/mL
  Growth temperature: 37°C
  Growth strain: DH5alpha
  Copy number: Low Copy
Gene/Insert
  Gene/Insert name: Coh7 (alt name: C7A)
  Species: C. thermocellum CipA
  Insert size (bp): 1410
  Tag / fusion protein: Fgβ peptide (N terminal on insert); ddFLN4 tag (C terminal on insert); 3xELP linker (C terminal on insert); 6x Histag (C terminal on insert); ybbr tag (C terminal on insert)
  Cloning method: Gibson Cloning
  Sequencing primers: 5′ T7 promoter; 3′ T7 terminator
Terms and licenses: Academic/Nonprofit Terms; Industry Terms: Not Available to Industry
How to cite: pET28a-Fgß-Coh7-ddFLN4-ELP-HIS-ybbR was a gift from Michael Nash (Addgene plasmid # 169135 ; http://n2t.net/addgene:169135 ; RRID:Addgene_169135)
