[The description below was written by a language model from this plasmid's Addgene catalogue record and pLannotate feature annotations shown in this document.]
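Description:
pET28a-Fgß-Coh7-ddFLN4-ELP-HIS-ybbR is a bacterial expression plasmid of about 6.6 kb, built on the pET28a backbone for producing an engineered polyprotein in E. coli. It is selected with kanamycin through the aph(3')-Ia KanR gene and replicates from a ColE1/pBR322-type origin. This origin is accompanied by the bom site and the rop gene, consistent with the low copy number listed in the catalogue. An f1 origin is also present, and a few short tetracycline-resistance fragments appear to be backbone remnants rather than functional markers.

Expression is driven by a T7 promoter followed by a lac operator and the T7 gene 10 ribosome binding site, and ends at the T7 terminator. The plasmid also carries lacI, so transcription is repressed until induction with IPTG in a host that supplies T7 RNA polymerase. The roughly 1.4 kb insert, assembled by Gibson cloning, encodes the seventh cohesin domain (Coh7, also called C7A) of the C. thermocellum cellulosome scaffoldin CipA; the automated annotation matches this region to the related scaffoldin entry cipB. An N-terminal Fgβ peptide precedes the cohesin. Downstream are the ddFLN4 domain (the Dictyostelium filamin/abpC fragment in the feature table), a 3xELP elastin-like linker, a 6xHis tag and a ybbR tag. The feature table does not annotate the Fgβ, ELP, His and ybbR segments.

The construct was designed for atomic force microscopy-based single-molecule force spectroscopy (AFM-SMFS). In this type of experiment, ddFLN4 acts as an unfolding fingerprint that identifies genuine single-molecule traces, and the ELP provides a flexible spacer. The ybbR tag typically allows site-specific covalent surface attachment, the His tag supports purification, and the Fgβ peptide presumably acts as a handle for a binding partner, though the record does not name that partner.
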