Features (pLannotate 1.2.2; 19 found; start..end, strand, type, name):
      8..436     +  rep_origin     f1 ori (sequence partly withheld): f1 bacteriophage origin of replication; arrow indicates direction of (+) strand synthesis
    489..546     +  promoter       AmpR promoter (fragment): bla
    555..1370    -  CDS            KanR: aminoglycoside phosphotransferase; aph(3')-Ia; confers resistance to kanamycin in bacteria or G418 (Geneticin®) in eukaryotes
   1492..2080    +  rep_origin     ori: high-copy-number ColE1/pMB1/pBR322/pUC origin of replication
   2266..2405    -  misc_feature   bom: basis of mobility region from pBR322
   2507..2698    -  CDS            rop: Rop protein, which maintains plasmids at low copy number; rop
   2715..3095    +  CDS            YPB1_ECOLX: Protein predicted: Swiss-Prot protein existence level 4. From Escherichia coli.
   3167..3458    -  CDS            TcR (fragment): tetracycline efflux protein; tet; confers resistance to tetracycline
   3473..3494    -  protein_bind   CAP binding site: CAP binding activates transcription in the presence of cAMP. E. coli catabolite activator protein
   3507..4589    -  CDS            lacI: lac repressor; lacI; The lac repressor binds to the lac operator to inhibit transcription in E. coli. This inhibition can be relieved by adding lactose or isopropyl-β-D-thiogalactopyranoside (IPTG).
   4590..4667    -  promoter       lacI promoter: lacI
   4675..4954    -  CDS            TcR (fragment): tetracycline efflux protein; tet; confers resistance to tetracycline
   4976..4994    +  promoter       T7 promoter: promoter for bacteriophage T7 RNA polymerase
   4995..5019    +  protein_bind   lac operator: The lac repressor binds to the lac operator to inhibit transcription in E. coli. This inhibition can be relieved by adding lactose or isopropyl-β-D-thiogalactopyranoside (IPTG). lac repressor encoded by lacI
   5034..5056    +  RBS            RBS: efficient ribosome binding site from bacteriophage T7 gene 10 (Olins and Rangwala, 1989)
   5136..5561    +  CDS            cipB (fragment): CIPB_HUNTH - Experimental evidence at protein level: Swiss-Prot protein existence level 1. Acts as a scaffolding protein in the cellulosome. It promotes binding of cellulose to the catalytic domains of the cellulolytic enzymes probably through the binding of the nine repeated domains with dockerin domains present in catalytic subunits of the cellulosome. From Hungateiclostridium thermocellum (Clostridium thermocellum).
   5589..5891    +  CDS            abpC (fragment): GELA_DICDI - Experimental evidence at protein level: Swiss-Prot protein existence level 1. F-actin cross-linking protein. From Dictyostelium discoideum (Slime mold).
   6495..6544    +  CDS            SET1 (fragment): solubility-enhancement tag derived from T7 phage gene 10B
   6552..6599    +  terminator     T7 terminator: transcription terminator for bacteriophage T7 RNA polymerase
>Addgene plasmid #169135 | pET28a-Fgß-Coh7-ddFLN4-ELP-HIS-ybbR | addgene full sequence | sequence record 361163 | Addgene NGS Result
GAATGGG
[124 nt withheld, positions 8-131]
C
[91 nt withheld, positions 133-223]
A
[49 nt withheld, positions 225-273]
CCTTTGACGTTGGAGTCCACGTTCTTT
[37 nt withheld, positions 301-337]
ACCCTATCTCGGTCTATTCTTTTGATTTATAAGGGATTTTGCCGATTTCGGCCTATTGGTTAAAAAATGA
GCTGATTTAACAAAAATTTAACGCGAATTTTAACAAAATATTAACGCTTACAATTTAGGTGGCACTTTTC
GGGGAAATGTGCGCGGAACCCCTATTTGTTTATTTTTCTAAATACATTCAAATATGTATCCGCTCATGAA
TTAATTCTTAGAAAAACTCATCGAGCATCAAATGAAACTGCAATTTATTCATATCAGGATTATCAATACC
ATATTTTTGAAAAAGCCGTTTCTGTAATGAAGGAGAAAACTCACCGAGGCAGTTCCATAGGATTGCAAGA
TCCTGGTATCGGTCTGCGATTCCGACTCGTCCAACATCAATACAACCTATTAATTTCCCCTCGTCAAAAA
TAAGGTTATCAAGTGAGAAATCACCATGAGTGACGACTGAATCCGGTGAGAATGGCAAAAGTTTATGCAT
TTCTTTCCAGACTTGTTCAACAGGCCAGCCATTACGCTCGTCATCAAAATCACTCGCATCAACCAAACCG
TTATTCATTCGTGATTGCGCCTGAGCGAGACGAAATACGCGATCGCTGTTAAAAGGACAATTACAAACAG
GAATCGAATGCAACCGGCGCAGGAACACTGCCAGCGCATCAACAATATTTTCACCTGAATCAGGATATTC
TTCTAATACCTGGAATGCTGTTTTCCCGGGGATCGCAGTGGTGAGTAACCATGCATCATCAGGAGTACGG
ATAAAATGCTTGATGGTCGGAAGAGGCATAAATTCCGTCAGCCAGTTTAGTCTGACCATCTCATCTGTAA
CATCATTGGCAACGCTACCTTTGCCATGTTTCAGAAACAACTCTGGCGCATCGGGCTTCCCATACAATCG
ATAGATTGTCGCACCTGATTGCCCGACATTATCGCGAGCCCATTTATACCCATATAAATCAGCATCCATG
TTGGAATTTAATCGCGGCCTAGAGCAAGACGTTTCCCGTTGAATATGGCTCATAACACCCCTTGTATTAC
TGTTTATGTAAGCAGACAGTTTTATTGTTCATGACCAAAATCCCTTAACGTGAGTTTTCGTTCCACTGAG
CGTCAGACCCCGTAGAAAAGATCAAAGGATCTTCTTGAGATCCTTTTTTTCTGCGCGTAATCTGCTGCTT
GCAAACAAAAAAACCACCGCTACCAGCGGTGGTTTGTTTGCCGGATCAAGAGCTACCAACTCTTTTTCCG
AAGGTAACTGGCTTCAGCAGAGCGCAGATACCAAATACTGTCCTTCTAGTGTAGCCGTAGTTAGGCCACC
ACTTCAAGAACTCTGTAGCACCGCCTACATACCTCGCTCTGCTAATCCTGTTACCAGTGGCTGCTGCCAG
TGGCGATAAGTCGTGTCTTACCGGGTTGGACTCAAGACGATAGTTACCGGATAAGGCGCAGCGGTCGGGC
TGAACGGGGGGTTCGTGCACACAGCCCAGCTTGGAGCGAACGACCTACACCGAACTGAGATACCTACAGC
GTGAGCTATGAGAAAGCGCCACGCTTCCCGAAGGGAGAAAGGCGGACAGGTATCCGGTAAGCGGCAGGGT
CGGAACAGGAGAGCGCACGAGGGAGCTTCCAGGGGGAAACGCCTGGTATCTTTATAGTCCTGTCGGGTTT
CGCCACCTCTGACTTGAGCGTCGATTTTTGTGATGCTCGTCAGGGGGGCGGAGCCTATGGAAAAACGCCA
GCAACGCGGCCTTTTTACGGTTCCTGGCCTTTTGCTGGCCTTTTGCTCACATGTTCTTTCCTGCGTTATC
CCCTGATTCTGTGGATAACCGTATTACCGCCTTTGAGTGAGCTGATACCGCTCGCCGCAGCCGAACGACC
GAGCGCAGCGAGTCAGTGAGCGAGGAAGCGGAAGAGCGCCTGATGCGGTATTTTCTCCTTACGCATCTGT
GCGGTATTTCACACCGCAATGGTGCACTCTCAGTACAATCTGCTCTGATGCCGCATAGTTAAGCCAGTAT
ACACTCCGCTATCGCTACGTGACTGGGTCATGGCTGCGCCCCGACACCCGCCAACACCCGCTGACGCGCC
CTGACGGGCTTGTCTGCTCCCGGCATCCGCTTACAGACAAGCTGTGACCGTCTCCGGGAGCTGCATGTGT
CAGAGGTTTTCACCGTCATCACCGAAACGCGCGAGGCAGCTGCGGTAAAGCTCATCAGCGTGGTCGTGAA
GCGATTCACAGATGTCTGCCTGTTCATCCGCGTCCAGCTCGTTGAGTTTCTCCAGAAGCGTTAATGTCTG
GCTTCTGATAAAGCGGGCCATGTTAAGGGCGGTTTTTTCCTGTTTGGTCACTGATGCCTCCGTGTAAGGG
GGATTTCTGTTCATGGGGGTAATGATACCGATGAAACGAGAGAGGATGCTCACGATACGGGTTACTGATG
ATGAACATGCCCGGTTACTGGAACGTTGTGAGGGTAAACAACTGGCGGTATGGATGCGGCGGGACCAGAG
AAAAATCACTCAGGGTCAATGCCAGCGCTTCGTTAATACAGATGTAGGTGTTCCACAGGGTAGCCAGCAG
CATCCTGCGATGCAGATCCGGAACATAATGGTGCAGGGCGCTGACTTCCGCGTTTCCAGACTTTACGAAA
CACGGAAACCGAAGACCATTCATGTTGTTGCTCAGGTCGCAGACGTTTTGCAGCAGCAGTCGCTTCACGT
TCGCTCGCGTATCGGTGATTCATTCTGCTAACCAGTAAGGCAACCCCGCCAGCCTAGCCGGGTCCTCAAC
GACAGGAGCACGATCATGCGCACCCGTGGGGCCGCCATGCCGGCGATAATGGCCTGCTTCTCGCCGAAAC
GTTTGGTGGCGGGACCAGTGACGAAGGCTTGAGCGAGGGCGTGCAAGATTCCGAATACCGCAAGCGACAG
GCCGATCATCGTCGCGCTCCAGCGAAAGCGGTCCTCGCCGAAAATGACCCAGAGCGCTGCCGGCACCTGT
CCTACGAGTTGCATGATAAAGAAGACAGTCATAAGTGCGGCGACGATAGTCATGCCCCGCGCCCACCGGA
AGGAGCTGACTGGGTTGAAGGCTCTCAAGGGCATCGGTCGAGATCCCGGTGCCTAATGAGTGAGCTAACT
TACATTAATTGCGTTGCGCTCACTGCCCGCTTTCCAGTCGGGAAACCTGTCGTGCCAGCTGCATTAATGA
ATCGGCCAACGCGCGGGGAGAGGCGGTTTGCGTATTGGGCGCCAGGGTGGTTTTTCTTTTCACCAGTGAG
ACGGGCAACAGCTGATTGCCCTTCACCGCCTGGCCCTGAGAGAGTTGCAGCAAGCGGTCCACGCTGGTTT
GCCCCAGCAGGCGAAAATCCTGTTTGATGGTGGTTAACGGCGGGATATAACATGAGCTGTCTTCGGTATC
GTCGTATCCCACTACCGAGATATCCGCACCAACGCGCAGCCCGGACTCGGTAATGGCGCGCATTGCGCCC
AGCGCCATCTGATCGTTGGCAACCAGCATCGCAGTGGGAACGATGCCCTCATTCAGCATTTGCATGGTTT
GTTGAAAACCGGACATGGCACTCCAGTCGCCTTCCCGTTCCGCTATCGGCTGAATTTGATTGCGAGTGAG
ATATTTATGCCAGCCAGCCAGACGCAGACGCGCCGAGACAGAACTTAATGGGCCCGCTAACAGCGCGATT
TGCTGGTGACCCAATGCGACCAGATGCTCCACGCCCAGTCGCGTACCGTCTTCATGGGAGAAAATAATAC
TGTTGATGGGTGTCTGGTCAGAGACATCAAGAAATAACGCCGGAACATTAGTGCAGGCAGCTTCCACAGC
AATGGCATCCTGGTCATCCAGCGGATAGTTAATGATCAGCCCACTGACGCGTTGCGCGAGAAGATTGTGC
ACCGCCGCTTTACAGGCTTCGACGCCGCTTCGTTCTACCATCGACACCACCACGCTGGCACCCAGTTGAT
CGGCGCGAGATTTAATCGCCGCGACAATTTGCGACGGCGCGTGCAGGGCCAGACTGGAGGTGGCAACGCC
AATCAGCAACGACTGTTTGCCCGCCAGTTGTTGTGCCACGCGGTTGGGAATGTAATTCAGCTCCGCCATC
GCCGCTTCCACTTTTTCCCGCGTTTTCGCAGAAACGTGGCTGGCCTGGTTCACCACGCGGGAAACGGTCT
GATAAGAGACACCGGCATACTCTGCGACATCGTATAACGTTACTGGTTTCACATTCACCACCCTGAATTG
ACTCTCTTCCGGGCGCTATCATGCCATACCGCGAAAGGTTTTGCGCCATTCGATGGTGTCCGGGATCTCG
ACGCTCTCCCTTATGCGACTCCTGCATTAGGAAGCAGCCCAGTAGTAGGTTGAGGCCGTTGAGCACCGCC
GCCGCAAGGAATGGTGCATGCAAGGAGATGGCGCCCAACAGTCCCCCGGCCACGGGGCCTGCCACCATAC
CCACGCCGAAACAAGCGCTCATGAGCCCGAAGTGGCGAGCCCGATCTTCCCCATCGGTGATGTCGGCGAT
ATAGGCGCCAGCAACCGCACCTGTGGCGCCGGTGATGCCGGCCACGATGCGTCCGGCGTAGAGGATCGAG
ATCTCGATCCCGCGAAATTAATACGACTCACTATAGGGGAATTGTGAGCGGATAACAATTCCCCTGTAGA
AATAATTTTGTTTAACTTTAAGAAGGAGATATACATATGAATGAAGAAGGCTTTTTTAGCGCACGTGGTC
ATCGTCCGCTGGATGGTAGCGGTAGCGGTTCAGGTAGCGCCGTGCGCATTAAAGTTGATACCGTTAATGC
AAAACCGGGTGATACCGTGCGTATTCCGGTTCGTTTTAGCGGTATTCCGAGCAAAGGTATTGCCAATTGC
GATTTCGTTTATAGCTATGATCCGAACGTGCTGGAAATCATTGAAATTGAACCTGGTGAACTGATCGTTG
ATCCGAATCCGACCAAAAGCTTTGATACCGCAGTTTATCCGGATCGCAAAATGATTGTTTTTCTGTTTGC
CGAAGATAGCGGTACAGGTGCCTATGCAATTACCGAAGATGGTGTTTTTGCAACCATTGTGGCAAAAGTT
AAAAGTGGTGCACCGAATGGTCTGAGCGTTATCAAATTTGTTGAAGTTGGTGGCTTTGCCAATAACGATC
TGGTTGAACAGAAAACCCAGTTTTTTGATGGTGGTGTTAATGTGGGCGGCTCCGGTTCTGGATCCGGTTC
TGCTGACCCGGAAAAATCTTACGCTGAAGGTCCGGGTCTGGACGGTGGTGAATGCTTCCAGCCGTCTAAA
TTCAAAATCCACGCTGTTGACCCGGACGGTGTTCACCGTACCGACGGTGGTGACGGTTTCGTTGTTACCA
TCGAAGGTCCGGCTCCGGTTGACCCGGTTATGGTTGACAACGGTGACGGTACCTACGACGTTGAATTCGA
ACCGAAAGAAGCTGGTGACTACGTTATCAACCTGACCCTGGACGGTGACAACGTTAACGGTTTCCCGAAA
ACCGTTACCGTTAAACCGGCTCCGGGCTCCGGTTCTGGTTCCCACGGCGTGGGTGTTCCAGGTATGGGTG
TGCCTGGTGTTGGTGTTCCTGGCGTTGGCGTGCCAGGTGTGGGAGTACCAGGCGTAGGCGTTCCCGGTGT
AGGCGTGCCTGGCGTCGGTGTACCCGGTGTCGGAGTCCCTGGTGAAGGTGTGCCAGGCGAAGGTGTGCCG
GGCGTGGGTGTTCCAGGTATGGGTGTGCCTGGTGTTGGTGTTCCTGGCGTTGGCGTGCCAGGTGTGGGAG
TACCAGGCGTAGGCGTTCCCGGTGTAGGCGTGCCTGGCGTCGGTGTACCCGGTGTCGGAGTCCCTGGTGA
AGGTGTGCCAGGCGAAGGTGTGCCGGGCGTGGGTGTTCCAGGTATGGGTGTGCCTGGTGTTGGTGTTCCT
GGCGTTGGCGTGCCAGGTGTGGGAGTACCAGGCGTAGGCGTTCCCGGTGTAGGCGTGCCTGGCGTCGGTG
TACCCGGTGTCGGAGTCCCTGGTGAAGGTGTGCCAGGCGAAGGTGTGCCGGGCTGGCGCGGTCATCATCA
TCACCATCATGGTAGCGACTCTCTGGAATTCATCGCTTCTAAACTGGCTTAACTCGAGTAAGATCCGGCT
GCTAACAAAGCCCGAAAGGAAGCTGAGTTGGCTGCTGCCACCGCTGAGCAATAACTAGCATAACCCCTTG
GGGCCTCTAAACGGGTCTTGAGGGGTTTTTTGCTGAAAGGAGGAACTATATCCGGATTGGC
